>Addgene plasmid #163317 | NLuc CMV-Neo Flexi Vector pFC32K SARS-CoV2 5'Nsp1 PRF | addgene full sequence | sequence record 328584 | Addgene NGS Result
TCAATATTGGCCATTAGCCATATTATTCATTGGTTATATAGCATAAATCAATATTGGCTATTGGCCATTG
CATACGTTGTATCTATATCATAATATGTACATTTATATTGGCTCATGTCCAATATGACCGCCATGTTGGC
ATTGATTATTGACTAGTTATTAATAGTAATCAATTACGGGGTCATTAGTTCATAGCCCATATATGGAGTT
CCGCGTTACATAACTTACGGTAAATGGCCCGCCTGGCTGACCGCCCAACGACCCCCGCCCATTGACGTCA
ATAATGACGTATGTTCCCATAGTAACGCCAATAGGGACTTTCCATTGACGTCAATGGGTGGAGTATTTAC
GGTAAACTGCCCACTTGGCAGTACATCAAGTGTATCATATGCCAAGTCCGCCCCCTATTGACGTCAATGA
CGGTAAATGGCCCGCCTGGCATTATGCCCAGTACATGACCTTACGGGACTTTCCTACTTGGCAGTACATC
TACGTATTAGTCATCGCTATTACCATGGTGATGCGGTTTTGGCAGTACACCAATGGGCGTGGATAGCGGT
TTGACTCACGGGGATTTCCAAGTCTCCACCCCATTGACGTCAATGGGAGTTTGTTTTGGCACCAAAATCA
ACGGGACTTTCCAAAATGTCGTAATAACCCCGCCCCGTTGACGCAAATGGGCGGTAGGCGTGTACGGTGG
GAGGTCTATATAAGCAGAGCTGGTTTAGTGAACCGTCAGATCACTAGAAGCTTTATTGCGGTAGTTTATC
ACAGTTAAATTGCTAACGCAGTCAGTGCTTCTGACACAACAGTCTCGAACTTAAGCTGCAGAAGTTGGTC
GTGAGGCACTGGGCAGGTAAGTATCAAGGTTACAAGACAGGTTTAAGGAGACCAATAGAAACTGGGCTTG
TCGAGACAGAGAAGACTCTTGCGTTTCTGATAGGCACCTATTGGTCTTACTGACATCCACTTTGCCTTTC
TCTCCACAGGTGTCCACTCCCAGTTCAATTACAGCTCTTAAGGCTAGAGTATTAATACGACTCACTATAG
GGCTAGCGATTAAAGGTTTATACCTTCCCAGGTAACAAACCAACCAACTTTCGATCTCTTGTAGATCTGT
TCTCTAAACGAACTTTAAAATCTGTGTGGCTGTCACTCGGCTGCATGCTTAGTGCACTCACGCAGTATAA
TTAATAACTAATTACTGTCGTTGACAGGACACGAGTAACTCGTCTATCTTCTGCAGGCTGCTTACGGTTT
CGTCCGTGTTGCAGCCGATCATCAGCACATCTAGGTTTCGTCCGGGTGTGACCGAAAGGTAAGATGGAGA
GCCTTGTCCCTGGTTTCAAC
[348 nt withheld, positions 1351-1698]
AACGGTAATAAAGGAGCTGGTGGCCATAGTTACGGCGCCGATCTAAAGTCATTTGACTTAGGCGACGAGC
TTGGCACTGATCCTTATGAAGATTTTCAAGAAAACTGGAACACTAAACATAGCAGTGGTGTTACCCGTGA
ACTCATGCGTGAGCTTAACGGAGGGCCCATGCTTCAGTCAGCTGATGCACAATCGTTTTTAAACGGGTTT
GCGGTGTAAGTGCAGCCCGTCTTACACCGTGCGGCACAGGCACTAGTACTGATGTCGTATACAGGGCTTT
TGACATCTACAATGATAAAGTAGCTGGTTTTGCTAAATTCGCTCTCGGCTCGAGCGGCGTCTTCACACTC
GAAGATTTCGTTGGGGACTGGCGACAGACAGCCGGCTACAACCTGGACCAAGTCCTTGAACAGGGAGGTG
TGTCCAGTTTGTTTCAGAATCTCGGGGTGTCCGTAACTCCGATCCAAAGGATTGTCCTGAGCGGTGAAAA
TGGGCTGAAGATCGACATCCATGTCATCATCCCGTATGAAGGTCTGAGCGGCGACCAAATGGGCCAGATC
GAAAAAATTTTTAAGGTGGTGTACCCTGTGGATGATCATCACTTTAAGGTGATCCTGCACTATGGCACAC
TGGTAATCGACGGGGTTACGCCGAACATGATCGACTATTTCGGACGGCCGTATGAAGGCATCGCCGTGTT
CGACGGCAAAAAGATCACTGTAACAGGGACCCTGTGGAACGGCAACAAAATTATCGACGAGCGCCTGATC
AACCCCGACGGCTCCCTGCTGTTCCGAGTAACCATCAACGGAGTGACCGGCTGGCGGCTGTGCGAACGCA
TTCTGGCGTAAGGCCGCGACTCTAGAGTCGACCTGCAGGCATGCAAGCTGATCCGGCTGCTAACAAAGCC
CGAAAGGAAGCTGAGTTGGCTGCTGCCACCGCTGAGCAATAACTAGCATAACCCCTTGGGGCGGCCGCTT
CGAGCAGACATGATAAGATACATTGATGAGTTTGGACAAACCACAACTAGAATGCAGTGAAAAAAATGCT
TTATTTGTGAAATTTGTGATGCTATTGCTTTATTTGTAACCATTATAAGCTGCAATAAACAAGTTAACAA
CAACAATTGCATTCATTTTATGTTTCAGGTTCAGGGGGAGATGTGGGAGGTTTTTTTAAGCAAGTAAAAC
CTCTACAAATGTGGTAAAATCGAATTTTAACAAAATATTAACGCTTACAATTTCCTGATGCGGTATTTTC
TCCTTACGCATCTGTGCGGTATTTCACACCGCATACGCGGATCTGCGCAGCACCATGGCCTGAAATAACC
TCTGAAAGAGGAACTTGGTTAGGTACCTTCTGAGGCGGAAAGAACCAGCTGTGGAATGTGTGTCAGTTAG
GGTGTGGAAAGTCCCCAGGCTCCCCAGCAGGCAGAAGTATGCAAAGCATGCATCTCAATTAGTCAGCAAC
CAGGTGTGGAAAGTCCCCAGGCTCCCCAGCAGGCAGAAGTATGCAAAGCATGCATCTCAATTAGTCAGCA
ACCATAGTCCCGCCCCTAACTCCGCCCATCCCGCCCCTAACTCCGCCCAGTTCCGCCCATTCTCCGCCCC
ATGGCTGACTAATTTTTTTTATTTATGCAGAGGCCGAGGCCGCCTCGGCCTCTGAGCTATTCCAGAAGTA
GTGAGGAGGCTTTTTTGGAGGCCTAGGCTTTTGCAAAAAGCTTAATTAACTGTTGACAATTAATCATCGG
CATAGTATATCGGCATAGTATAATACGACAAGGTGAGGAACTAAACCCAGGAGGCAGATCATGATTGAAC
AAGATGGATTGCACGCAGGTTCTCCGGCCGCTTGGGTGGAGAGGCTATTCGGCTATGACTGGGCACAACA
GACAATCGGCTGCTCTGATGCCGCCGTGTTCCGGCTGTCAGCGCAGGGGCGCCCGGTTCTTTTTGTCAAG
ACCGACCTGTCCGGTGCCCTGAATGAACTGCAGGACGAGGCAGCGCGGCTATCGTGGCTGGCCACGACGG
GCGTTCCTTGCGCAGCTGTGCTCGACGTTGTCACTGAAGCGGGAAGGGACTGGCTGCTATTGGGCGAAGT
GCCGGGGCAGGATCTCCTGTCATCTCACCTTGCTCCTGCCGAGAAAGTATCCATCATGGCTGATGCAATG
CGGCGGCTGCATACGCTTGATCCGGCTACCTGCCCATTCGACCACCAAGCGAAACATCGCATCGAGCGAG
CACGTACTCGGATGGAAGCCGGTCTTGTCGATCAGGATGATCTGGACGAAGAGCATCAGGGGCTCGCGCC
AGCCGAACTGTTCGCCAGGCTCAAGGCGCGCATGCCCGACGGCGAGGATCTCGTCGTGACCCATGGCGAT
GCCTGCTTGCCGAATATCATGGTGGAAAATGGCCGCTTTTCTGGATTCATCGACTGTGGCCGGCTGGGTG
TGGCGGACCGCTATCAGGACATAGCGTTGGCTACCCGTGATATTGCTGAAGAGCTTGGCGGCGAATGGGC
TGACCGCTTCCTCGTGCTTTACGGTATCGCCGCTCCCGATTCGCAGCGCATCGCCTTCTATCGCCTTCTT
GACGAGTTCTTCTGAGCGGGACTCTGGGGTTCGAAATGACCGACCAAGCGACGCCCAACCTGCCATCACG
ATGGCCGCAATAAAATATCTTTATTTTCATTACATCTGTGTGTTGGTTTTTTGTGTGAATCGATAGCGAT
AAGGATCCTCTTTGCGCTTGCGTTTTCCCTTGTCCAGATAGCCCAGTAGCTGACATTCATCCGGGGTCAG
CACCGTTTCTGCGGACTGGCTTTCTACCCGGTATCAGCTCACTCAAAGGCGGTAATACGGTTATCCACAG
AATCAGGGGATAACGCAGGAAAGAACATGTGAGCAAAAGGCCAGCAAAAGGCCAGGAACCGTAAAAAGGC
CGCGTTGCTGGCGTTTTTCCATAGGCTCCGCCCCCCTGACGAGCATCACAAAAATCGACGCTCAAGTCAG
AGGTGGCGAAACCCGACAGGACTATAAAGATACCAGGCGTTTCCCCCTGGAAGCTCCCTCGTGCGCTCTC
CTGTTCCGACCCTGCCGCTTACCGGATACCTGTCCGCCTTTCTCCCTTCGGGAAGCGTGGCGCTTTCTCA
TAGCTCACGCTGTAGGTATCTCAGTTCGGTGTAGGTCGTTCGCTCCAAGCTGGGCTGTGTGCACGAACCC
CCCGTTCAGCCCGACCGCTGCGCCTTATCCGGTAACTATCGTCTTGAGTCCAACCCGGTAAGACACGACT
TATCGCCACTGGCAGCAGCCACTGGTAACAGGATTAGCAGAGCGAGGTATGTAGGCAGTGCTACAGAGTT
CTTGAAGTGGTGGCCTAACTACGGCTACACTAGAAGGACAGTATTTGGTATCTGCGCTCTGCTGAAGCCA
GTTACCTTCGGAAAAAGAGTTGGTAGCTCTTGATCCGGCAAACAAACCACCGCTGGTAGCGGTGGTTTTT
TTGTTTGCAAGCAGCAGATTACGCGCAGAAAAAAAGGATTTCAAGAAGATCCTTTGATCTTTTCTACGGG
GTCTGACGCTCAGTGGAACGAAAACTCACGTTAAGGGATTTTGGTCATGAGATTATCAAAAAGGATCTTC
ACCTAGATCCTTTTATAGTCCGGAAATACAGGAACGCACGCTGGATGGCCCTTCGCTGGGATGGTGAAAC
CATGAAAAATGGCAGCTTCAGTGGATTAAGTGGGGGTAATGTGGCCTGTACCCTCTGGTTGCATAGGTAT
TCATACGGTTAAAATTTATCAGGCGCGATTGCGGCAGTTTTTCGGGTGGTTTGTTGCCATTTTTACCTGT
CTGCTGCCGTGATCGCGCTGAACGCGTTTTAGCGGTGCGTACAATTAAGGGATTATGGTAAATCCACTTA
CTGTCTGCCCTCGTAGCCATCGAGATAAACCGCAGTACTCCGGCCACGATGCGTCCGGCGTAGAGGATCG
AGATCT
Features (pLannotate 1.2.2; 22 found; start..end, strand, type, name):
    140..517     +  enhancer       CMV enhancer: human cytomegalovirus immediate early enhancer
    519..718     +  promoter       CMV promoter: human cytomegalovirus (CMV) immediate early promoter
    857..989     +  intron         chimeric intron: chimera between introns from human β-globin and immunoglobulin heavy chain genes
   1033..1051    +  promoter       T7 promoter: promoter for bacteriophage T7 RNA polymerase
   1058..1356    +  ncRNA          Sarbecovirus-5UTR (sequence partly withheld): Accession: RF03120 - Sarbecovirus 5'UTR
   1324..1863    +  CDS            R1A_SARS2 (fragment) (sequence partly withheld): Experimental evidence at protein level: Swiss-Prot protein existence level 1. [Non-structural protein 10]: Plays a pivotal role in viral transcription by stimulating both nsp14 3'-5' exoribonuclease and nsp16 2'-O-methyltransferase activities. Therefore plays an essential role in viral mRNAs cap methylation. From Severe acute respiratory syndrome coronavirus 2 (2019-nCoV) (SARS-CoV-2).
   1902..1983    +  ncRNA          Corona FSE: Accession: RF00507 - Coronavirus frameshifting stimulation element
   2037..2549    +  CDS            Nluc: NanoLuc® luciferase human codon-optimized
   2558..2587    +  misc_feature   MCS (fragment): pUC18/19 multiple cloning site
   2594..2643    +  CDS            SET1 (fragment): solubility-enhancement tag derived from T7 phage gene 10B
   2651..2670    +  terminator     T7 terminator (fragment): transcription terminator for bacteriophage T7 RNA polymerase
   2692..2813    -  polyA_signal   SV40 poly(A) signal: SV40 polyadenylation signal
   2836..2904    -  CDS            large T antigen (fragment): large T antigen from SV40 (simian virus 40)
   2909..2941    +  rep_origin     M13 ori (fragment): M13 bacteriophage origin of replication; arrow indicates direction of (+) strand synthesis
   2942..2993    -  misc_feature   bom (fragment): basis of mobility region from pBR322
   3058..3415    +  promoter       SV40 promoter: SV40 enhancer and early promoter
   3430..3477    +  promoter       EM7 promoter: synthetic bacterial promoter&nbsp
   3509..4300    +  CDS            neo: KKA2_KLEPN - Also known as kan, nptII. Experimental evidence at protein level: Swiss-Prot protein existence level 1. Resistance to kanamycin, neomycin, paromomycin, ribostamycin, butirosin and gentamicin B. From Klebsiella pneumoniae.
   4367..4415    +  polyA_signal   poly(A) signal: synthetic polyadenylation signal
   4436..4525    -  CDS            tnpA (fragment): TN5P_ECOLX - Also known as tnp. Experimental evidence at protein level: Swiss-Prot protein existence level 1. Mediates transposition of transposon Tn5 by a 'cut and paste' mechanism. First, the monomeric transposase binds the 19 bp inverted DNA repeats flanking the transposon. Then, dimerization of the DNA- bound transposase creates a synaptic DNA complex. After nicking of the first DNA strand, excision of the transposon proceeds through a series of intermediates. The transposase then mediates the insertion of the transposon at a new site by strand transfer. The activity of the wild- type tran
   4654..5242    -  rep_origin     ori: high-copy-number ColE1/pMB1/pBR322/pUC origin of replication
   5358..5641    +  misc_feature   cer region: ColE1-derived recombination site that helps to maintain plasmids as monomers
