[The description below was written by a language model from this plasmid's Addgene catalogue record and pLannotate feature annotations shown in this document.]
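Description:
NLuc CMV-Neo Flexi Vector pFC32K SARS-CoV2 5'Nsp1 PRF is a 5,694 bp mammalian expression and luciferase reporter plasmid built on Promega's pFC32K Flexi backbone, which places a NanoLuc luciferase at the C terminus of a cloned insert. It replicates in E. coli from a high-copy ColE1/pUC-type origin, and a ColE1 cer site helps keep the plasmid monomeric. A single neo (nptII) gene sits behind tandem SV40 early and bacterial EM7 promoters and is followed by a synthetic poly(A) signal. It therefore provides both kanamycin resistance in bacteria and G418 selection in mammalian cells.

The expression cassette is driven by the CMV immediate-early enhancer and promoter followed by a chimeric β-globin/immunoglobulin intron, with a T7 promoter just upstream of the insert that could support in vitro transcription. The roughly 960 bp SARS-CoV-2 ORF1ab-derived insert, assembled by Gibson cloning, is annotated as starting with the sarbecovirus 5' UTR. This overlaps the start of a replicase polyprotein 1a fragment, which is followed by the coronavirus frameshifting stimulation element. The catalogue describes the coding content as Nsp1, Nsp10, Nsp11 and a fragment of Nsp12; the automated annotation resolves only a single polyprotein fragment, so the exact boundaries of each piece are not given. The human codon-optimised NanoLuc sequence lies downstream of the frameshift element, and an SV40 poly(A) signal follows the cassette.

The "PRF" in the name and the position of the frameshift element suggest a reporter of programmed ribosomal frameshifting in the context of the native viral 5' leader and Nsp1. However, the record does not state which reading frame NanoLuc occupies or describe the assay itself.
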