Addgene plasmid #163317: NLuc CMV-Neo Flexi Vector pFC32K SARS-CoV2 5'Nsp1 PRF
Purpose: Encodes for first COVID protein - NSP1, NSP10, NSP11, and fragment of NSP12 fused to nano-luciferase
Depositing lab: Dawn Chandler.
Backbone
  Vector backbone: pFC32K
  Backbone manufacturer: Promega
  Total vector size (bp): 5694
  Vector type: Mammalian Expression, Luciferase
  Selectable markers: Neomycin (select with G418)
Growth in bacteria
  Bacterial resistance: Kanamycin, 50 μg/mL
  Growth temperature: 37°C
  Growth strain: DH5alpha
  Copy number: Unknown
Gene/Insert
  Gene/Insert name: Nsp1, Nsp10, Nsp11 ,Nsp12
  Species: Severe acute respiratory syndrome coronavirus 2
  Insert size (bp): 960
  GenBank ID: 43740578 YP_009724389.1
  Entrez Gene: ORF1ab (a.k.a. GU280_gp01)
  Promoter: CMV
  Tag / fusion protein: NanoLuc (C terminal on backbone)
  Cloning method: Gibson Cloning
  Sequencing primers: 5′ T7; 3′ SV40 promoter
Terms and licenses: Academic/Nonprofit Terms; Industry Terms: Not Available to Industry
How to cite: NLuc CMV-Neo Flexi Vector pFC32K SARS-CoV2 5'Nsp1 PRF was a gift from Dawn Chandler (Addgene plasmid # 163317 ; http://n2t.net/addgene:163317 ; RRID:Addgene_163317)
